>Addgene plasmid #204438 | Interface-7 | addgene full sequence | sequence record 404949 | Addgene NGS Result
GTAGGCGTGTACGGTGGGAGGTCTATATAAGCAGAGCTGGTTTAGTGAACCGTCAGATCCGCTAGCGCTA
CCGATGTGGCGACTACGTCGGGCCGCTGTGGCCTGTGAGGTCTGCCAGTCTTTAGTGAAACACAGCTCTG
GAATAAAAGGAAGTTTACCACTACAAAAACTACATCTGGTTTCACGAAGCATTTATCATTCACATCATCC
TACCTTAAAGCTTCAACGACCCCAATTAAGGACATCCTTTCAGCAGTTCTCTTCTCTGACAAACCTTCCT
TTACGTAAACTGAAATTCTCTCCAATTAAATATGGCTACCAGCCTCGCAGGAATTTTTGGCCAGCAAGAT
TAGCTACGAGACTCTTAAAACTTCGCTATCTCATACTAGGATCGGCTGTTGGGGGTGGCTACACAGCCAA
AAAGACTTTTGATCAGTGGAAAGATATGATACCGGACCTTAGTGAATATAAATGGATTGTGCCTGACATT
GTGTGGGAAATTGATGAGTATATCGATTTTGAGAAAATTAGAAAAGCCCTTCCTAATTCAGAAGACCTTG
TAAAGTTAGCACCAGACTTTGACAAGATTGTTGAAAGCCTTAGCTTATTGAAGGACTTTTTTACCTCAGG
TTCTCCGGAAGAAACGGCGTTTAGAGCAACAGATCGTGGATCTGAAAGTGACAAGCATTTTAGAAAGGTG
TCAGACAAAGAGAAAATTGACCAACTTCAGGAAGAACTTCTGCACACTCAGTTGAAGTATCAGAGAATCT
TGGAACGATTAGAAAAGGAGAACAAAGAATTGAGAAAATTAGTATTGCAGAAAGATGACAAAGGCATTCA
TCATAGAAAGCTTAAGAAATCTTTGATTGACATGTATTCTGAAGTTCTTGATGTTCTCTCTGATTATGAT
GCCAGTTATAATACGCAAGATCATCTGCCACGGGTTGTTGTGGTTGGAGATCAGAGTGCTGGAAAGACTA
GTGTGTTGGAAATGATTGCCCAAGCTCGAATATTCCCAAGAGGATCTGGGGAGATGATGACACGTTCTCC
AGTTAAGGTGACTCTGAGTGAAGGTCCTCACCATGTGGCCCTATTTAAAGATAGTTCTCGGGAGTTTGAT
CTTACCAAAGAAGAAGATCTTGCAGCATTAAGACATGAAATAGAACTTCGAATGAGGAAAAATGTGAAAG
AAGGCTGTACCGTTAGCCCTGAGACCATATCCTTAAATGTAAAAGGCCCTGGACTACAGAGGATGGTGCT
TGTTGACTTACCAGGTGTGATTAATACTGTGACATCAGGCATGGCTCCTGACACAAAGGAAACTATTTTC
AGTATCAGCAAAGCTTACATGCAGAATCCTAATGCCATCATACTGTGTATTCAAGATGGATCTGTGGATG
CTGAACGCAGTATTGTTACAGACTTGGTCAGTCAAATGGACCCTCATGGAAGGAGAACCATATTCGTTTT
GACCAAAGTAGACCTGGCAGAGAAAAATGTAGCCAGTCCAAGCAGGATTCAGCAGATAATTGAAGGAAAG
CTCTTCCCAATGAAAGCTTTAGGTTATTTTGCTGTTGTAACAGGAAAAGGGAACAGCTCTGAAAGCATTG
AAGCTATAAGAGAATATGAAGAAGAGTTTTTTCAGAATTCAAAGCTCCTAAAGACAAGCATGCTAAAGGC
ACACCAAGTGACTACAAGAAATTTAAGCCTTGCAGTATCAGACTGCTTTTGGAAAATGGTACGAGAGTCT
GTTGAACAACAGGCTGATAGTTTCAAAGCAACACGTTTTAACCTTGAAACTGAATGGAAGAATAACTATC
CTCGCCTGCGGGAACTTGACCGGAATGAACTATTTGAAAAAGCTAAAAATGAAATCCTTGATGAAGTTAT
CAGTCTGAGCCAGGTTACACCAAAACATTGGGAGGAAATCCTTCAACAATCTTTGTGGGAAAGAGTATCA
ACTCATGTGATTGAAAACATCTACCTTCCAGCTGCGCAGACCATGAATTCAGGAACTTTTAACACCACAG
TGGATATCAAGCTTAAACAGTGGACTGATAAACAACTTCCTAATAAAGCAGTAGAGGTTGCTTGGGAGAC
CCTACAAGAAGAATTTTCCCGCTTTATGACAGAACCGAAAGGGAAAGAGCATGATGACATATTTGATAAA
CTTAAAGAGGCCGTTAAGGAAGAAAGTATTAAACGACACAAGTGGAATGACTTTGCGGAGGACAGCTTGA
GGGTTATTCAACACAATGCTTTGGAAGACCGATCCATATCTGATAAACAGCAATGGGATGCAGCTATTTA
TTTTATGGAAGAGGCTCTGCAGGCTCGTCTCAAGGATACTGAAAATGCAATTGAAAACATGGTGGGTCCA
GACTGGAAAAAGAGGTGGTTATACTGGAAGAATCGGACCCAAGAACAGTGTGTTCACAATGAAACCAAGA
ATGAATTGGAGAAGATGTTGAAATGTAATGAGGAGCACCCAGCTTATCTTGCAAGTGATGAAATAACCAC
AGTCCGGGCGGCCCTTGAATCCCGAGGAGTAGAAGTAGATCCAAGCTTGATTAAGGATACTTGGCATCAA
GTTTATAGAAGACATTTTTTAAAAACAGCTCTAAACCATTGTAACCTTTGTCGAAGAGGTTTTTATTACT
ACCAAAGGCATTTTGTAGATTCTGAGTTGGAATGCAATGATGTGGTCTTGTTTTGGCGTATACAGCGCAT
GCTTGCTATCACCGCAAATACTTTAAGGCAACAACTTACAAATACTGAAGTTAGGCGATTAGAGAAAAAT
GTTAAAGAGGTATTGGAAGATTTTGCTGAAGATGGTGAGAAGAAGATTAAATTGCTTACTGGTAAACGCG
TTCAACTGGCGGAAGACCTCAAGAAAGTTAGAGAAATTCAAGAAAAACTTGATGCTTTCATTGAAGCTCT
TCATCAGGAGAAAGGGCTAGCGCTACCGGTCGCCACCATGGTGAGCAAGGGCGAGGAGCTGTTCACCGGG
GTGGTGCCCATCCTGGTCGAGCTGGACGGCGACGTAAACGGCCACAAGTTCAGCGTGTCCGGCGAGGGCG
AGGGCGATGCCACCTACGGCAAGCTGACCCTGAAGTTCATCTGCACCACCGGCAAGCTGCCCGTGCCCTG
GCCCACCCTCGTGACCACCCTGACCTACGGCGTGCAGTGCTTCAGCCGCTACCCCGACCACATGAAGCAG
CACGACTTCTTCAAGTCCGCCATGCCCGAAGGCTACGTCCAGGAGCGCACCATCTTCTTCAAGGACGACG
GCAACTACAAGACCCGCGCCGAGGTGAAGTTCGAGGGCGACACCCTGGTGAACCGCATCGAGCTGAAGGG
CATCGACTTCAAGGAGGACGGCAACATCCTGGGGCACAAGCTGGAGTACAACTACAACAGCCACAACGTC
TATATCATGGCCGACAAGCAGAAGAACGGCATCAAGGTGAACTTCAAGATCCGCCACAACATCGAGGACG
GCAGCGTGCAGCTCGCCGACCACTACCAGCAGAACACCCCCATCGGCGACGGCCCCGTGCTGCTGCCCGA
CAACCACTACCTGAGCACCCAGTCCAAGCTGAGCAAAGACCCCAACGAGAAGCGCGATCACATGGTCCTG
CTGGAGTTCGTGACCGCCGCCGGGATCACTCTCGGCATGGACGAGCTGTACAAGTAAAGCGGCCGCGACT
CTAGATCATAATCAGCCATACCACATTTGTAGAGGTTTTACTTGCTTTAAAAAACCTCCCACACCTCCCC
CTGAACCTGAAACATAAAATGAATGCAATTGTTGTTGTTAACTTGTTTATTGCAGCTTATAATGGTTACA
AATAAAGCAATAGCATCACAAATTTCACAAATAAAGCATTTTTTTCACTGCATTCTAGTTGTGGTTTGTC
CAAACTCATCAATGTATCTTAAGGCGTAAATTGTAAGCGTTAATATTTTGTTAAAATTCGCGTTAAATTT
TTGTTAAATCAGCTCATTTTTTAACCAATAGGCCGAAATCGGCAAAATCCCTTATAAATCAAAAGAATAG
ACCGAGATAGGGT
[37 nt withheld, positions 4074-4110]
AAAGAACGTGGACTCCAACGTCAAAGG
[49 nt withheld, positions 4138-4186]
T
[91 nt withheld, positions 4188-4278]
G
[124 nt withheld, positions 4280-4403]
CAGGTGGCACTTTTCGGGGAAATGTGCGCGGAACCCCTATTTGTTTATTTTTCTAAATACATTCAAATAT
GTATCCGCTCATGAGACAATAACCCTGATAAATGCTTCAATAATATTGAAAAAGGAAGAGTCCTGAGGCG
GAAAGAACCAGCTGTGGAATGTGTGTCAGTTAGGGTGTGGAAAGTCCCCAGGCTCCCCAGCAGGCAGAAG
TATGCAAAGCATGCATCTCAATTAGTCAGCAACCAGGTGTGGAAAGTCCCCAGGCTCCCCAGCAGGCAGA
AGTATGCAAAGCATGCATCTCAATTAGTCAGCAACCATAGTCCCGCCCCTAACTCCGCCCATCCCGCCCC
TAACTCCGCCCAGTTCCGCCCATTCTCCGCCCCATGGCTGACTAATTTTTTTTATTTATGCAGAGGCCGA
GGCCGCCTCGGCCTCTGAGCTATTCCAGAAGTAGTGAGGAGGCTTTTTTGGAGGCCTAGGCTTTTGCAAA
GATCGATCAAGAGACAGGATGAGGATCGTTTCGCATGATTGAACAAGATGGATTGCACGCAGGTTCTCCG
GCCGCTTGGGTGGAGAGGCTATTCGGCTATGACTGGGCACAACAGACAATCGGCTGCTCTGATGCCGCCG
TGTTCCGGCTGTCAGCGCAGGGGCGCCCGGTTCTTTTTGTCAAGACCGACCTGTCCGGTGCCCTGAATGA
ACTGCAAGACGAGGCAGCGCGGCTATCGTGGCTGGCCACGACGGGCGTTCCTTGCGCAGCTGTGCTCGAC
GTTGTCACTGAAGCGGGAAGGGACTGGCTGCTATTGGGCGAAGTGCCGGGGCAGGATCTCCTGTCATCTC
ACCTTGCTCCTGCCGAGAAAGTATCCATCATGGCTGATGCAATGCGGCGGCTGCATACGCTTGATCCGGC
TACCTGCCCATTCGACCACCAAGCGAAACATCGCATCGAGCGAGCACGTACTCGGATGGAAGCCGGTCTT
GTCGATCAGGATGATCTGGACGAAGAGCATCAGGGGCTCGCGCCAGCCGAACTGTTCGCCAGGCTCAAGG
CGAGCATGCCCGACGGCGAGGATCTCGTCGTGACCCATGGCGATGCCTGCTTGCCGAATATCATGGTGGA
AAATGGCCGCTTTTCTGGATTCATCGACTGTGGCCGGCTGGGTGTGGCGGACCGCTATCAGGACATAGCG
TTGGCTACCCGTGATATTGCTGAAGAGCTTGGCGGCGAATGGGCTGACCGCTTCCTCGTGCTTTACGGTA
TCGCCGCTCCCGATTCGCAGCGCATCGCCTTCTATCGCCTTCTTGACGAGTTCTTCTGAGCGGGACTCTG
GGGTTCGAAATGACCGACCAAGCGACGCCCAACCTGCCATCACGAGATTTCGATTCCACCGCCGCCTTCT
ATGAAAGGTTGGGCTTCGGAATCGTTTTCCGGGACGCCGGCTGGATGATCCTCCAGCGCGGGGATCTCAT
GCTGGAGTTCTTCGCCCACCCTAGGGGGAGGCTAACTGAAACACGGAAGGAGACAATACCGGAAGGAACC
CGCGCTATGACGGCAATAAAAAGACAGAATAAAACGCACGGTGTTGGGTCGTTTGTTCATAAACGCGGGG
TTCGGTCCCAGGGCTGGCACTCTGTCGATACCCCACCGAGACCCCATTGGGGCCAATACGCCCGCGTTTC
TTCCTTTTCCCCACCCCACCCCCCAAGTTCGGGTGAAGGCCCAGGGCTCGCAGCCAACGTCGGGGCGGCA
GGCCCTGCCATAGCCTCAGGTTACTCATATATACTTTAGATTGATTTAAAACTTCATTTTTAATTTAAAA
GGATCTAGGTGAAGATCCTTTTTGATAATCTCATGACCAAAATCCCTTAACGTGAGTTTTCGTTCCACTG
AGCGTCAGACCCCGTAGAAAAGATCAAAGGATCTTCTTGAGATCCTTTTTTTCTGCGCGTAATCTGCTGC
TTGCAAACAAAAAAACCACCGCTACCAGCGGTGGTTTGTTTGCCGGATCAAGAGCTACCAACTCTTTTTC
CGAAGGTAACTGGCTTCAGCAGAGCGCAGATACCAAATACTGTTCTTCTAGTGTAGCCGTAGTTAGGCCA
CCACTTCAAGAACTCTGTAGCACCGCCTACATACCTCGCTCTGCTAATCCTGTTACCAGTGGCTGCTGCC
AGTGGCGATAAGTCGTGTCTTACCGGGTTGGACTCAAGACGATAGTTACCGGATAAGGCGCAGCGGTCGG
GCTGAACGGGGGGTTCGTGCACACAGCCCAGCTTGGAGCGAACGACCTACACCGAACTGAGATACCTACA
GCGTGAGCTATGAGAAAGCGCCACGCTTCCCGAAGGGAGAAAGGCGGACAGGTATCCGGTAAGCGGCAGG
GTCGGAACAGGAGAGCGCACGAGGGAGCTTCCAGGGGGAAACGCCTGGTATCTTTATAGTCCTGTCGGGT
TTCGCCACCTCTGACTTGAGCGTCGATTTTTGTGATGCTCGTCAGGGGGGCGGAGCCTATGGAAAAACGC
CAGCAACGCGGCCTTTTTACGGTTCCTGGCCTTTTGCTGGCCTTTTGCTCACATGTTCTTTCCTGCGTTA
TCCCCTGATTCTGTGGATAACCGTATTACCGCCATGCATTAGTTATTAATAGTAATCAATTACGGGGTCA
TTAGTTCATAGCCCATATATGGAGTTCCGCGTTACATAACTTACGGTAAATGGCCCGCCTGGCTGACCGC
CCAACGACCCCCGCCCATTGACGTCAATAATGACGTATGTTCCCATAGTAACGCCAATAGGGACTTTCCA
TTGACGTCAATGGGTGGAGTATTTACGGTAAACTGCCCACTTGGCAGTACATCAAGTGTATCATATGCCA
AGTACGCCCCCTATTGACGTCAATGACGGTAAATGGCCCGCCTGGCATTATGCCCAGTACATGACCTTAT
GGGACTTTCCTACTTGGCAGTACATCTACGTATTAGTCATCGCTATTACCATGGTGATGCGGTTTTGGCA
GTACATCAATGGGCGTGGATAGCGGTTTGACTCACGGGGATTTCCAAGTCTCCACCCCATTGACGTCAAT
GGGAGTTTGTTTTGGCACCAAAATCAACGGGACTTTCCAAAATGTCGTAACAACTCCGCCCCATTGACGC
AAATGGGCG
Features (pLannotate 1.2.2; 14 found; start..end, strand, type, name):
     74..2953    +  CDS            OPA1: OPA1_HUMAN - Also known as KIAA0567. Experimental evidence at protein level: Swiss-Prot protein existence level 1. Isoforms that contain the alternative exon 4b (present in isoform 4 and isoform 5) are required for mitochondrial genome maintenance, possibly by anchoring the mitochondrial nucleoids to the inner mitochondrial membrane. From Homo sapiens (Human).
   2978..3697    +  CDS            mEGFP: enhanced GFP with monomerizing A206K mutation (Zacharias et al., 2002) mammalian codon-optimized
   3714..3797    +  CDS            large T antigen (fragment): large T antigen from SV40 (simian virus 40)
   3820..3941    +  polyA_signal   SV40 poly(A) signal: SV40 polyadenylation signal
   3975..4403    -  rep_origin     f1 ori (sequence partly withheld): f1 bacteriophage origin of replication; arrow indicates direction of (+) strand synthesis
   4430..4534    +  promoter       AmpR promoter: bla
   4536..4893    +  promoter       SV40 promoter: SV40 enhancer and early promoter
   4928..5722    +  CDS            NeoR/KanR: aminoglycoside phosphotransferase from Tn5; aph(3')-II (or nptII); confers resistance to neomycin, kanamycin, and G418 (Geneticin®)
   5743..5895    +  CDS            ble (fragment): BLE_KLEPN - Experimental evidence at protein level: Swiss-Prot protein existence level 1. Binding protein with a strong affinity to the bleomycin family of antibiotics. Binds to CL990; an antimitotic-antibiotic compound. From Klebsiella pneumoniae.
   5954..6001    +  polyA_signal   HSV TK poly(A) signal: herpes simplex virus thymidine kinase polyadenylation signal (Cole and Stacy, 1985)
   6092..6108    -  polyA_signal   bGH poly(A) signal (fragment): bovine growth hormone polyadenylation signal
   6330..6918    +  rep_origin     ori: high-copy-number ColE1/pMB1/pBR322/pUC origin of replication
   7093..7396    +  enhancer       CMV enhancer: human cytomegalovirus immediate early enhancer
   7397..38      +  promoter       CMV promoter (across the origin): human cytomegalovirus (CMV) immediate early promoter
