[The description below was written by a language model from this plasmid's Addgene catalogue record and pLannotate feature annotations shown in this document.]
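Description:
Interface-7 is a mammalian expression plasmid built on the Clontech pEGFP-N1 backbone that encodes a GFP-tagged mutant of human OPA1 isoform 1, the dynamin-family GTPase of the mitochondrial inner membrane. The insert carries the double alanine substitution K819A:N820A. The plasmid name suggests the mutation targets an assembly interface, but the record does not explicitly state what it is meant to disrupt. Transcription is driven by the human cytomegalovirus immediate-early enhancer and promoter, which span the numbering origin of the 7,562 nt sequence, and is terminated by the SV40 polyadenylation signal.

The catalogue lists the EGFP tag as N-terminal on the backbone. The feature table instead places the fluorescent protein coding sequence immediately downstream of the OPA1 open reading frame, as expected for an N1-type vector, so the tag appears to be fused to the C-terminus of OPA1. This arrangement would leave the N-terminal end of OPA1, where its mitochondrial targeting sequence lies, unobstructed. The annotation also identifies the reporter as mEGFP, the monomerizing A206K variant, rather than standard EGFP.

The plasmid is propagated in E. coli through a high-copy ColE1/pUC-type origin, and an f1 origin is also present. A single Tn5 aminoglycoside phosphotransferase (NeoR/KanR) cassette sits behind tandem bacterial (bla) and SV40 early promoters and ends with the HSV TK polyadenylation signal. It provides kanamycin resistance in bacteria and G418 selection in mammalian cells. The short large T antigen, ble and bGH poly(A) fragments in the table are probably backbone remnants or annotation matches rather than functional parts. The construct is suited to expressing and visualising the OPA1 mutant in mammalian cells to study how it affects mitochondrial function.
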