Addgene plasmid #204438: Interface-7
Purpose: Mammalian expression plasmid of GFP-tagged hOpa1 isoform 1 mutant protein.
Depositing lab: Keir Neuman. Depositing organization: National Heart, Lung, and Blood Institute (NHLBI). Publication: OPA1 helical structures give perspective to mitochondrial dysfunction. Nyenhuis SB, Wu X, Strub MP, Yim YI, Stanton AE, Baena V, Syed ZA, Canagarajah B, Hammer JA, Hinshaw JE. Nature. 2023 Aug 23. doi: 10.1038/s41586-023-06462-1. PubMed 37612506.
Backbone
  Vector backbone: pEGFP-N1
  Backbone manufacturer: Clontech
  Vector type: Mammalian Expression
  Selectable markers: Neomycin (select with G418)
Growth in bacteria
  Bacterial resistance: Kanamycin, 50 μg/mL
  Growth temperature: 37°C
  Growth strain: DH5alpha
  Copy number: High Copy
Gene/Insert
  Gene/Insert name: hOpa1 isoform 1
  Species: H. sapiens (human)
  Mutation: K819A:N820A
  Entrez Gene: OPA1 (a.k.a. BERHS, MGM1, MTDPS14, NPG, NTG, largeG)
  Promoter: CMV
  Tag / fusion protein: EGFP (N terminal on backbone)
  Cloning method: Unknown
  Sequencing primers: 5′ CNV-F; 3′ SV40-pArev
Terms and licenses: Academic/Nonprofit Terms; Industry Terms: Not Available to Industry
How to cite: Interface-7 was a gift from Keir Neuman (Addgene plasmid # 204438 ; http://n2t.net/addgene:204438 ; RRID:Addgene_204438)
